>Addgene plasmid #168045 | pET28a-anticalin (N116amb)-His | addgene full sequence | sequence record 337386 | Addgene NGS Result
TTTTTGCTGAAAGGAGGAACTATATCCGGATTGGCGAATGGG
[124 nt withheld, positions 43-166]
C
[91 nt withheld, positions 168-258]
A
[49 nt withheld, positions 260-308]
CCTTTGACGTTGGAGTCCACGTTCTTT
[37 nt withheld, positions 336-372]
ACCCTATCTCGGTCTATTCTTTTGATTTATAAGGGATTTTGCCGATTTCGGCCTATTGGTTAAAAAATGA
GCTGATTTAACAAAAATTTAACGCGAATTTTAACAAAATATTAACGCTTACAATTTAGGTGGCACTTTTC
GGGGAAATGTGCGCGGAACCCCTATTTGTTTATTTTTCTAAATACATTCAAATATGTATCCGCTCATGAA
TTAATTCTTAGAAAAACTCATCGAGCATCAAATGAAACTGCAATTTATTCATATCAGGATTATCAATACC
ATATTTTTGAAAAAGCCGTTTCTGTAATGAAGGAGAAAACTCACCGAGGCAGTTCCATAGGATGGCAAGA
TCCTGGTATCGGTCTGCGATTCCGACTCGTCCAACATCAATACAACCTATTAATTTCCCCTCGTCAAAAA
TAAGGTTATCAAGTGAGAAATCACCATGAGTGACGACTGAATCCGGTGAGAATGGCAAAAGTTTATGCAT
TTCTTTCCAGACTTGTTCAACAGGCCAGCCATTACGCTCGTCATCAAAATCACTCGCATCAACCAAACCG
TTATTCATTCGTGATTGCGCCTGAGCGAGACGAAATACGCGATCGCTGTTAAAAGGACAATTACAAACAG
GAATCGAATGCAACCGGCGCAGGAACACTGCCAGCGCATCAACAATATTTTCACCTGAATCAGGATATTC
TTCTAATACCTGGAATGCTGTTTTCCCGGGGATCGCAGTGGTGAGTAACCATGCATCATCAGGAGTACGG
ATAAAATGCTTGATGGTCGGAAGAGGCATAAATTCCGTCAGCCAGTTTAGTCTGACCATCTCATCTGTAA
CATCATTGGCAACGCTACCTTTGCCATGTTTCAGAAACAACTCTGGCGCATCGGGCTTCCCATACAATCG
ATAGATTGTCGCACCTGATTGCCCGACATTATCGCGAGCCCATTTATACCCATATAAATCAGCATCCATG
TTGGAATTTAATCGCGGCCTAGAGCAAGACGTTTCCCGTTGAATATGGCTCATAACACCCCTTGTATTAC
TGTTTATGTAAGCAGACAGTTTTATTGTTCATGACCAAAATCCCTTAACGTGAGTTTTCGTTCCACTGAG
CGTCAGACCCCGTAGAAAAGATCAAAGGATCTTCTTGAGATCCTTTTTTTCTGCGCGTAATCTGCTGCTT
GCAAACAAAAAAACCACCGCTACCAGCGGTGGTTTGTTTGCCGGATCAAGAGCTACCAACTCTTTTTCCG
AAGGTAACTGGCTTCAGCAGAGCGCAGATACCAAATACTGTCCTTCTAGTGTAGCCGTAGTTAGGCCACC
ACTTCAAGAACTCTGTAGCACCGCCTACATACCTCGCTCTGCTAATCCTGTTACCAGTGGCTGCTGCCAG
TGGCGATAAGTCGTGTCTTACCGGGTTGGACTCAAGACGATAGTTACCGGATAAGGCGCAGCGGTCGGGC
TGAACGGGGGGTTCGTGCACACAGCCCAGCTTGGAGCGAACGACCTACACCGAACTGAGATACCTACAGC
GTGAGCTATGAGAAAGCGCCACGCTTCCCGAAGGGAGAAAGGCGGACAGGTATCCGGTAAGCGGCAGGGT
CGGAACAGGAGAGCGCACGAGGGAGCTTCCAGGGGGAAACGCCTGGTATCTTTATAGTCCTGTCGGGTTT
CGCCACCTCTGACTTGAGCGTCGATTTTTGTGATGCTCGTCAGGGGGGCGGAGCCTATGGAAAAACGCCA
GCAACGCGGCCTTTTTACGGTTCCCGGCCTTTTGCTGGCCTTTTGCTCACATGTTCTTTCCTGCGTTATC
CCCTGATTCTGTGGATAACCGTATTACCGCCTTTGAGTGAGCTGATACCGCTCGCCGCAGCCGAACGACC
GAGCGCAGCGAGTCAGTGAGCGAGGAAGCGGAAGAGCGCCTGATGCGGTATTTTCTCCTTACGCATCTGT
GCGGTATTTCACACCGCAATGGTGCACTCTCAGTACAATCTGCTCTGATGCCGCATAGTTAAGCCAGTAT
ACACTCCGCTATCGCTACGTGACTGGGTCATGGCTGCGCCCCGACACCCGCCAACACCCGCTGACGCGCC
CTGACGGGCTTGTCTGCTCCCGGCATCCGCTTACAGACAAGCTGTGACCGTCTCCGGGAGCTGCATGTGT
CAGAGGTTTTCACCGTCATCACCGAAACGCGCGAGGCAGCTGCGGTAAAGCTCATCAGCGTGGTCGTGAA
GCGATTCACAGATGTCTGCCTGTTCATCCGCGTCCAGCTCGTTGAGTTTCTCCAGAAGCGTTAATGTCTG
GCTTCTGATAAAGCGGGCCATGTTAAGGGCGGTTTTTTCCTGTTTGGTCACTGATGCCTCCGTGTAAGGG
GGATTTCTGTTCATGGGGGTAATGATACCGATGAAACGAGAGAGGATGCTCACGATACGGGTTACTGATG
ATGAACATGCCCGGTTACTGGAACGTTGTGAGGGTAAACAACTGGCGGTATGGATGCGGCGGGACCAGAG
AAAAATCACTCAGGGTCAATGCCAGCGCTTCGTTAATACAGATGTAGGTGTTCCACAGGGTAGCCAGCAG
CATCCTGCGATGCAGATCCGGAACATAATGGTGCAGGGCGCTGACTTCCGCGTTTCCAGACTTTACGAAA
CACGGAAACCGAAGACCATTCATGTTGTTGCTCAGGTCGCAGACGTTTTGCAGCAGCAGTCGCTTCACGT
TCGCTCGCGTATCGGTGATTCATTCTGCTAACCAGTAAGGCAACCCCGCCAGCCTAGCCGGGTCCTCAAC
GACAGGAGCACGATCATGCGCACCCGTGGGGCCGCCATGCCGGCGATAATGGCCTGCTTCTCGCCGAAAC
GTTTGGTGGCGGGACCAGTGACGAAGGCTTGAGCGAGGGCGTGCAAGATTCCGAATACCGCAAGCGACAG
GCCGATCATCGTCGCGCTCCAGCGAAAGCGGTCCTCGCCGAAAATGACCCAGAGCGCTGCCGGCACCTGT
CCTACGAGTTGCATGATAAAGAAGACAGTCATAAGTGCGGCGACGATAGTCATGCCCCGCGCCCACCGGA
AGGAGCTGACTGGGTTGAAGGCTCTCAAGGGCATCGGTCGAGATCCCGGTGCCTAATGAGTGAGCTAACT
TACATTAATTGCGTTGCGCTCACTGCCCGCTTTCCAGTCGGGAAACCTGTCGTGCCAGCTGCATTAATGA
ATCGGCCAACGCGCGGGGAGAGGCGGTTTGCGTATTGGGCGCCAGGGTGGTTTTTCTTTTCACCAGTGAG
ACGGGCAACAGCTGATTGCCCTTCACCGCCTGGCCCTGAGAGAGTTGCAGCAAGCGGTCCACGCTGGTTT
GCCCCAGCAGGCGAAAATCCTGTTTGATGGTGGTTAACGGCGGGATATAACATGAGCTGTCTTCGGTATC
GTCGTATCCCACTACCGAGATATCCGCACCAACGCGCAGCCCGGACTCGGTAATGGCGCGCATTGCGCCC
AGCGCCATCTGATCGTTGGCAACCAGCATCGCAGTGGGAACGATGCCCTCATTCAGCATTTGCATGGTTT
GTTGAAAACCGGACATGGCACTCCAGTCGCCTTCCCGTTCCGCTATCGGCTGAATTTGATTGCGAGTGAG
ATATTTATGCCAGCCAGCCAGACGCAGACGCGCCGAGACAGAACTTAATGGGCCCGCTAACAGCGCGATT
TGCTGGTGACCCAATGCGACCAGATGCTCCACGCCCAGTCGCGTACCGTCTTCATGGGAGAAAATAATAC
TGTTGATGGGTGTCTGGTCAGAGACATCAAGAAATAACGCCGGAACATTAGTGCAGGCAGCTTCCACAGC
AATGGCATCCTGGTCATCCAGCGGATAGTTAATGATCAGCCCACTGACGCGTTGCGCGAGAAGATTGTGC
ACCGCCGCTTTACAGGCTTCGACGCCGCTTCGTTCTACCATCGACACCACCACGCTGGCACCCAGTTGAT
CGGCGCGAGATTTAATCGCCGCGACAATTTGCGACGGCGCGTGCAGGGCCAGACTGGAGGTGGCAACGCC
AATCAGCAACGACTGTTTGCCCGCCAGTTGTTGTGCCACGCGGTTGGGAATGTAATTCAGCTCCGCCATC
GCCGCTTCCACTTTTTCCCGCGTTTTCGCAGAAACGTGGCTGGCCTGGTTCACCACGCGGGAAACGGTCT
GATAAGAGACACCGGCATACTCTGCGACATCGTATAACGTTACTGGTTTCACATTCACCACCCTGAATTG
ACTCTCTTCCGGGCGCTATCATGCCATACCGCGAAAGGTTTTGCGCCATTCGATGGTGTCCGGGATCTCG
ACGCTCTCCCTTATGCGACTCCTGCATTAGGAAGCAGCCCAGTAGTAGGTTGAGGCCGTTGAGCACCGCC
GCCGCAAGGAATGGTGCATGCAAGGAGATGGCGCCCAACAGTCCCCCGGCCACGGGGCCTGCCACCATAC
CCACGCCGAAACAAGCGCTCATGAGCCCGAAGTGGCGAGCCCGATCTTCCCCATCGGTGATGTCGGCGAT
ATAGGCGCCAGCAACCGCACCTGTGGCGCCGGTGATGCCGGCCACGATGCGTCCGGCGTAGAGGATCGAG
ATCTCGATCCCGCGAAATTAATACGACTCACTATAGGGGAATTGTGAGCGGATAACAATTCCCCTGTAGA
AATAATTTTGTTTAACTTTAAGAAGGAGATATACATATGCAGGATAGCACCAGCGATCTGATTCCGGCAC
CGCCTCTGAGCAAAGTTCCGCTGCAGCAGAATTTTCAGGATAATCAGTTTCACGGCAAATGGTATGTTGT
TGGTCTGGCAGGTAATCGTATTCTGCGTGATGATCAGCATCCGATGAATATGTATGCCACCATCTATGAA
CTGAAAGAGGACAAAAGCTATAACGTGACCAGCGTTATTAGCAGCCACAAAAAATGCGAATATACCATTG
CAACCTTTGTTCCGGGTAGCCAGCCTGGTGAATTTACCCTGGGTAACATTAAAAGCTATGGCGATAAAAC
CAGCTATCTGGTTCGTGTTGTTAGCACCGATTATTAGCAGTATGCCGTGGTTTTTTTCAAACTGGCCGAA
GATAATGCCGAATTTTTTGCCATTACCATTTACGGTCGTACCAAAGAACTGGCAAGCGAGCTGAAAGAAA
ACTTTATTCGTTTTAGCAAAAGCCTGGGTCTGCCGGAAAATCATATTGTGTTTCCGGTTCCGATTGATCA
GTGTATTGATGGTGGTAGCGGTAGCGGTTCACATCATCATCACCATCATTAACTCGAGTAAGATCCGGCT
GCTAACAAAGCCCGAAAGGAAGCTGAGTTGGCTGCTGCCACCGCTGAGCAATAACTAGCATAACCCCTTG
GGGCCTCTAAACGGGTCTTGAGGGGT
Features (pLannotate 1.2.2; 18 found; start..end, strand, type, name):
     43..471     +  rep_origin     f1 ori (sequence partly withheld): f1 bacteriophage origin of replication; arrow indicates direction of (+) strand synthesis
    524..581     +  promoter       AmpR promoter (fragment): bla
    590..1405    -  CDS            KanR: aminoglycoside phosphotransferase; aph(3')-Ia; confers resistance to kanamycin in bacteria or G418 (Geneticin®) in eukaryotes
   1527..2115    +  rep_origin     ori: high-copy-number ColE1/pMB1/pBR322/pUC origin of replication
   2301..2440    -  misc_feature   bom: basis of mobility region from pBR322
   2542..2733    -  CDS            rop: Rop protein, which maintains plasmids at low copy number; rop
   2750..3130    +  CDS            YPB1_ECOLX: Protein predicted: Swiss-Prot protein existence level 4. From Escherichia coli.
   3202..3493    -  CDS            TcR (fragment): tetracycline efflux protein; tet; confers resistance to tetracycline
   3508..3529    -  protein_bind   CAP binding site: CAP binding activates transcription in the presence of cAMP. E. coli catabolite activator protein
   3542..4624    -  CDS            lacI: lac repressor; lacI; The lac repressor binds to the lac operator to inhibit transcription in E. coli. This inhibition can be relieved by adding lactose or isopropyl-β-D-thiogalactopyranoside (IPTG).
   4625..4702    -  promoter       lacI promoter: lacI
   4710..4989    -  CDS            TcR (fragment): tetracycline efflux protein; tet; confers resistance to tetracycline
   5011..5029    +  promoter       T7 promoter: promoter for bacteriophage T7 RNA polymerase
   5030..5054    +  protein_bind   lac operator: The lac repressor binds to the lac operator to inhibit transcription in E. coli. This inhibition can be relieved by adding lactose or isopropyl-β-D-thiogalactopyranoside (IPTG). lac repressor encoded by lacI
   5069..5091    +  RBS            RBS: efficient ribosome binding site from bacteriophage T7 gene 10 (Olins and Rangwala, 1989)
   5102..5635    +  CDS            LCN2 (fragment): NGAL_HUMAN - Also known as HNL, NGAL From Homo sapiens (Human).
   5690..5739    +  CDS            SET1 (fragment): solubility-enhancement tag derived from T7 phage gene 10B
   5747..6       +  terminator     T7 terminator (across the origin): transcription terminator for bacteriophage T7 RNA polymerase
