[The description below was written by a language model from this plasmid's Addgene catalogue record and pLannotate feature annotations shown in this document.]
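Description:
pET28a-anticalin (N116amb)-His is a bacterial expression plasmid built on the pET28a backbone, about 5.8 kb in total. It is maintained in E. coli through a ColE1/pBR322-type origin together with the rop gene and bom region, which fits the low copy number given in the record. Selection is by kanamycin resistance (aminoglycoside phosphotransferase). An f1 phage origin is also present. Short hits annotated as tetracycline-resistance fragments and an AmpR promoter fragment appear to be backbone remnants rather than functional markers.

The payload is a roughly 570 bp insert, introduced by Gibson cloning, that encodes an anticalin directed against CTLA-4. Anticalins are engineered binding proteins derived from the lipocalin fold, and the feature table accordingly identifies the coding region as a fragment of human lipocalin 2 (LCN2/NGAL). The codon for Asn116 has been replaced by an amber stop codon (TAG), and a 6xHis tag is fused to the C terminus. The tag is listed in the catalogue but is not annotated separately in the feature table. Transcription runs from a T7 promoter with an adjacent lac operator and the T7 gene 10 ribosome binding site, and ends at the T7 terminator. The plasmid-borne lacI gene supplies the repressor, so expression is IPTG-inducible in hosts that provide T7 RNA polymerase. A short match to a T7 gene 10-derived solubility tag lies downstream of the coding region and is probably vector sequence.

Because of the internal amber codon, full-length His-tagged protein should be produced only when the stop is suppressed. This design is typically used to install a non-canonical amino acid at a defined site, although the record does not name the suppressor system or the amino acid. The associated study mapped the mechanical stability of the anticalin/CTLA-4 complex under different pulling geometries, which suggests that position 116 serves as a site-specific attachment point.
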