Addgene plasmid #168045: pET28a-anticalin (N116amb)-His
Purpose: Expresses anticalin targeting CTLA-4 with the codon encoding N116 changed to amber codon (TAG).
Depositing lab: Michael Nash. Depositing organization: University of Basel. Publication: Mapping Mechanostable Pulling Geometries of a Therapeutic Anticalin/CTLA-4 Protein Complex. Liu Z, Moreira RA, Dujmovic A, Liu H, Yang B, Poma AB, Nash MA. Nano Lett. 2022 Jan 12;22(1):179-187. doi: 10.1021/acs.nanolett.1c03584. Epub 2021 Dec 17. PubMed 34918516.
Backbone
  Vector backbone: pET28a
  Backbone size w/o insert (bp): 5222
  Total vector size (bp): 5792
  Vector type: Bacterial Expression
Growth in bacteria
  Bacterial resistance: Kanamycin, 50 μg/mL
  Growth temperature: 37°C
  Growth strain: DH5alpha
  Copy number: Low Copy
Gene/Insert
  Gene/Insert name: Anticalin
  Species: H. sapiens (human)
  Insert size (bp): 570
  Mutation: Asn 116 was mutated to amber codon (TAG)
  Promoter: T7 promoter
  Tag / fusion protein: 6x Histag (C terminal on insert)
  Cloning method: Gibson Cloning
  Sequencing primers: 5′ T7 promoter; 3′ T7 terminator
Terms and licenses: Academic/Nonprofit Terms; Industry Terms: Not Available to Industry
How to cite: pET28a-anticalin (N116amb)-His was a gift from Michael Nash (Addgene plasmid # 168045 ; http://n2t.net/addgene:168045 ; RRID:Addgene_168045)
